Addgene plasmid #25484: COMTD1
Purpose: Bacterial expression for structure determination; may not be full ORF
Depositing lab: Cheryl Arrowsmith. Depositing organization: University of Toronto.
Backbone
  Vector backbone: pET28a-LIC
  Backbone manufacturer: SGC
  Backbone size w/o insert (bp): 7328
  Vector type: Bacterial Expression
Growth in bacteria
  Bacterial resistance: Kanamycin, 50 μg/mL
  Growth temperature: 37°C
  Growth strain: DH5alpha
  Copy number: Low Copy
Gene/Insert
  Gene/Insert name: COMTD1 (alt names: PDB: 2AVD; catechol-O-methyltransferase domain containing 1; COMTD1)
  Species: H. sapiens (human)
  Insert size (bp): 681
  Entrez Gene: COMTD1
  Tag / fusion protein: His (N terminal on insert)
  Cloning method: Restriction Enzyme
  Sequencing primers: 5′ T7; 3′ T7-term
Terms and licenses: Academic/Nonprofit Terms; Industry Terms: Not Available to Industry
Depositor comments: PDB: 2AVD http://www.thesgc.org/structures/2AVD/
How to cite: COMTD1 was a gift from Cheryl Arrowsmith (Addgene plasmid # 25484 ; http://n2t.net/addgene:25484 ; RRID:Addgene_25484)
