[The description below was written by a language model from this plasmid's Addgene catalogue record.]
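Description:
COMTD1 is a bacterial expression plasmid built on the pET28a-LIC backbone, a ligation-independent-cloning derivative of pET28a produced by a structural genomics group. The backbone is listed at 7328 bp without insert. The plasmid is selected with kanamycin and is recorded as low copy, with propagation in a standard cloning strain (DH5alpha). No feature table accompanies the record, so the origin of replication and other backbone elements are not itemised. The listed sequencing primers, T7 forward and T7 terminator, fit the usual pET arrangement in which the insert lies between a T7 promoter and T7 terminator. In that arrangement, expression depends on a host that supplies T7 RNA polymerase.

The insert is a 681 bp fragment of human COMTD1 (catechol-O-methyltransferase domain containing 1), carrying an N-terminal His tag for purification by immobilised metal affinity chromatography. The stated purpose is bacterial expression for structure determination, and the record warns that the insert may not be the full open reading frame. It is therefore best regarded as a crystallisation-oriented construct, possibly truncated to a defined domain, rather than a complete cDNA clone; the exact residue boundaries are not given. The depositor links the construct to a deposited Protein Data Bank structure of COMTD1, indicating it was used to make the protein for that structure. Although the backbone is a LIC vector, the cloning method is recorded as restriction enzyme. Typical uses are recombinant production of His-tagged COMTD1 for structural, biochemical or ligand-binding studies. Distribution is limited to academic and nonprofit users.
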