>Addgene plasmid #25484 | COMTD1 | depositor partial sequence | sequence record 11888 | Author sequence
CCCCCATGGCGAGGCCGGCGAGAGCAGTGCCTGCTTCCCCCCGAGGACAGCCGCCTGTGGCAGTATCTTC
TGAGCCGCTCCATGCGGGAGCACCCGGCGCTGCGAAGCCTGAGGCTGCTGACCCTGGAGCAGCCGCAGGG
GGATTCTATGATGACCTGCGAGCAGGCCCAGCTCTTGGCCAACCTGGCGCGGCTCATCCAGGCCAAGAAG
GCGCTGGACCTGGGCACCTTCACGGGCTACTCCGCCCTGGCCCTGGCCCTGGCGCTGCCCGCGGACGGGC
GCGTGGTGACCTGCGAGGTGGACGCGCAGCCCCCGGAGCTGGGACGGCCCCTGTGGAGGCAGGCCGAGGC
GGAGCACAAGATCGACCTCCGGCTGAAGCCCGCCTTGGAGACCCTGGACGAGCTGCTGGCGGCGGGCGAG
GCCGGCACCTTCGACGTGGCCGTGGTGGATGCGGACAAGGAGAACTGCTCCGCCTACTACGAGCGCTGCC
TGCAGCTGCTGCGACCCGGAGGCATCCTCGCCGTCCTCAGAGTCCTGTGGCGCGGGAAGGTGCTGCAACC
TCCGAAAGGGGACGTGGCGGCCGAGTGTGTGCGAAACCTAAACGAACGCATCCGGCGGGACGTCAGGGTC
TACATCAGCCTCCTGCCCCTGGGCGATGGACTCACCTTGGCCTTCAAGATC
