>Addgene plasmid #25484 | COMTD1 | addgene partial sequence | sequence record 31464 | 25484 with T7
ATATTTTGTTTACTTTAAGAAGGAGATATACCATGGGCAGCAGCCATCATCATCATCATCACAGCAGCGG
CCTGGTTCCGCGTGGTAGTCCCCCATGGCGAGGCCGGCGAGAGCAGTGCCTGCTTCCCCCCGAGGACAGC
CGCCTGTGGCAGTATCTTCTGAGCCGCTCCATGCGGGAGCACCCGGCGCTGCGAAGCCTGAGGCTGCTGA
CCCTGGAGCAGCCGCAGGGGGATTCTATGATGACCTGCGAGCAGGCCCAGCTCTTGGCCAACCTGGCGCG
GCTCATCCAGGCCAAGAAGGCGCTGGACCTGGGCACCTTCACGGGCTACTCCGCCCTGGCCCTGGCCCTG
GCGCTGCCCGCGGACGGGCGCGTGGTGACCTGCGAGGTGGACGCGCAGCCCCCGGAGCTGGGACGGCCCC
TGTGGAGGCAGGCCGAGGCGGAGCACAAGATCGACCTCCGGCTGAAGCCCGCCTTGGAGACCCTGGACGA
GCTGCTGGCGGCGGGCGAGGCCGGCACCTTCGACGTGGCCGTGGTGGATGCGGACAAGGAGAACTGCTCC
GCCTACTACGAGCGCTGCCTGCAGCTGCTGCGACCCGGAGGCATCCTCGCCGTCCTCAGAGTCCTGTGGC
GCGGGAAGGTGCTGCAACCTCCGAAAGGGGACGTGGCGGCCGAGTGTGTGCGAAACCTAAACGAACGCAT
CCGGCGGGACGTCAGGGTCTACATCAGCCTCCTGCCCCTGGGCGATGGACTCACCTTGGCCTTCAAGATC
TGATGACGAAGCTTGCGGCCGCACTCGAGCACCACCACCACCACCACTGAGATCCGGCTGCTAACAAAGC
CCGAAAGGAAGCTGAGTTGGCTGCTGCCACCGCTGAGCAATAACTAGCATAACCCCTTGGGGCCTCTAAA
C
